>Addgene plasmid #172833 | pX330_rActb sgRNA / hSpCas9 | addgene full sequence | sequence record 340902 | Addgene NGS Result
GAGGGCCTATTTCCCATGATTCCTTCATATTTGCATATACGATACAAGGCTGTTAGAGAGATAATTGGAA
TTAATTTGACTGTAAACACAAAGATATTAGTACAAAATACGTGACGTAGAAAGTAATAATTTCTTGGGTA
GTTTGCAGTTTTAAAATTATGTTTTAAAATGGACTATCATATGCTTACCGTAACTTGAAAGTATTTCGAT
TTCTTGGCTTTATATATCTTGTGGAAAGGACGAAACACCGCGTATTGAGACTAGGAGCGGTTTTAGAGCT
AGAAATAGCAAGTTAAAATAAGGCTAGTCCGTTATCAACTTGAAAAAGTGGCACCGAGTCGGTGCTTTTT
TGTTTTAGAGCTAGAAATAGCAAGTTAAAATAAGGCTAGTCCGTTTTTAGCGCGTGCGCCAATTCTGCAG
ACAAATGGCTCTAGAGGTACCCGTTACATAACTTACGGTAAATGGCCCGCCTGGCTGACCGCCCAACGAC
CCCCGCCCATTGACGTCAATAGTAACGCCAATAGGGACTTTCCATTGACGTCAATGGGTGGAGTATTTAC
GGTAAACTGCCCACTTGGCAGTACATCAAGTGTATCATATGCCAAGTACGCCCCCTATTGACGTCAATGA
CGGTAAATGGCCCGCCTGGCATTGTGCCCAGTACATGACCTTATGGGACTTTCCTACTTGGCAGTACATC
TACGTATTAGTCATCGCTATTACCATGGTCGAGGTGAGCCCCACGTTCTGCTTCACTCTCCCCATCTCCC
CCCCCTCCCCACCCCCAATTTTGTATTTATTTATTTTTTAATTATTTTGTGCAGCGATGGGGGCGGGGGG
GGGGGGGGGGCGSGGCGMGGGGCGGGGCGGGGCGAGGCGGAGAGGTGCGGCGGCAGCCAATCAGAGCGGC
GCGCTCCGAAAGTTTCCTTTTATGGCGAGGCGGCGGCGGCGGCGGCCCTATAAAAAGCGAAGCGCGCGGC
GGGCGGGAGTCGCTGCGCGCTGCCTTCGCCCCGTGCCCCGCTCCGCCGCCGCCTCGCGCCGCCCGCCCCG
GCTCTGACTGACCGCGTTACTCCCACAGGTGAGCGGGCGGGACGGCCCTTCTCCTCCGGGCTGTAATTAG
CTGAGCAAGAGGTAAGGGTTTAAGGGATGGTTGGTTGGTGGGGTATTAATGTTTAATTACCTGGAGCACC
TGCCTGAAATCACTTTTTTTCAGGTTGGACCGGTGCCACCATGGACTATAAGGACCACGACGGAGACTAC
AAGGATCATGATATTGATTACAAAGACGATGACGATAAGATGGCCCCAAAGAAGAAGCGGAAGGTCGGTA
TCCACGGAGTCCCAGCAGCCGACAAGAAGTACAGCATCGGCCTGGACATCGGCACCAACTCTGTGGGCTG
GGCCGTGATCACCGACGAGTACAAGGTGCCCAGCAAGAAATTCAAGGTGCTGGGCAACACCGACCGGCAC
AGCATCAAGAAGAACCTGATCGGAGCCCTGCTGTTCGACAGCGGCGAAACAGCCGAGGCCACCCGGCTGA
AGAGAACCGCCAGAAGAAGATACACCAGACGGAAGAACCGGATCTGCTATCTGCAAGAGATCTTCAGCAA
CGAGATGGCCAAGGTGGACGACAGCTTCTTCCACAGACTGGAAGAGTCCTTCCTGGTGGAAGAGGATAAG
AAGCACGAGCGGCACCCCATCTTCGGCAACATCGTGGACGAGGTGGCCTACCACGAGAAGTACCCCACCA
TCTACCACCTGAGAAAGAAACTGGTGGACAGCACCGACAAGGCCGACCTGCGGCTGATCTATCTGGCCCT
GGCCCACATGATCAAGTTCCGGGGCCACTTCCTGATCGAGGGCGACCTGAACCCCGACAACAGCGACGTG
GACAAGCTGTTCATCCAGCTGGTGCAGACCTACAACCAGCTGTTCGAGGAAAACCCCATCAACGCCAGCG
GCGTGGACGCCAAGGCCATCCTGTCTGCCAGACTGAGCAAGAGCAGACGGCTGGAAAATCTGATCGCCCA
GCTGCCCGGCGAGAAGAAGAATGGCCTGTTCGGAAACCTGATTGCCCTGAGCCTGGGCCTGACCCCCAAC
TTCAAGAGCAACTTCGACCTGGCCGAGGATGCCAAACTGCAGCTGAGCAAGGACACCTACGACGACGACC
TGGACAACCTGCTGGCCCAGATCGGCGACCAGTACGCCGACCTGTTTCTGGCCGCCAAGAACCTGTCCGA
CGCCATCCTGCTGAGCGACATCCTGAGAGTGAACACCGAGATCACCAAGGCCCCCCTGAGCGCCTCTATG
ATCAAGAGATACGACGAGCACCACCAGGACCTGACCCTGCTGAAAGCTCTCGTGCGGCAGCAGCTGCCTG
AGAAGTACAAAGAGATTTTCTTCGACCAGAGCAAGAACGGCTACGCCGGCTACATTGACGGCGGAGCCAG
CCAGGAAGAGTTCTACAAGTTCATCAAGCCCATCCTGGAAAAGATGGACGGCACCGAGGAACTGCTCGTG
AAGCTGAACAGAGAGGACCTGCTGCGGAAGCAGCGGACCTTCGACAACGGCAGCATCCCCCACCAGATCC
ACCTGGGAGAGCTGCACGCCATTCTGCGGCGGCAGGAAGATTTTTACCCATTCCTGAAGGACAACCGGGA
AAAGATCGAGAAGATCCTGACCTTCCGCATCCCCTACTACGTGGGCCCTCTGGCCAGGGGAAACAGCAGA
TTCGCCTGGATGACCAGAAAGAGCGAGGAAACCATCACCCCCTGGAACTTCGAGGAAGTGGTGGACAAGG
GCGCTTCCGCCCAGAGCTTCATCGAGCGGATGACCAACTTCGATAAGAACCTGCCCAACGAGAAGGTGCT
GCCCAAGCACAGCCTGCTGTACGAGTACTTCACCGTGTATAACGAGCTGACCAAAGTGAAATACGTGACC
GAGGGAATGAGAAAGCCCGCCTTCCTGAGCGGCGAGCAGAAAAAGGCCATCGTGGACCTGCTGTTCAAGA
CCAACCGGAAAGTGACCGTGAAGCAGCTGAAAGAGGACTACTTCAAGAAAATCGAGTGCTTCGACTCCGT
GGAAATCTCCGGCGTGGAAGATCGGTTCAACGCCTCCCTGGGCACATACCACGATCTGCTGAAAATTATC
AAGGACAAGGACTTCCTGGACAATGAGGAAAACGAGGACATTCTGGAAGATATCGTGCTGACCCTGACAC
TGTTTGAGGACAGAGAGATGATCGAGGAACGGCTGAAAACCTATGCCCACCTGTTCGACGACAAAGTGAT
GAAGCAGCTGAAGCGGCGGAGATACACCGGCTGGGGCAGGCTGAGCCGGAAGCTGATCAACGGCATCCGG
GACAAGCAGTCCGGCAAGACAATCCTGGATTTCCTGAAGTCCGACGGCTTCGCCAACAGAAACTTCATGC
AGCTGATCCACGACGACAGCCTGACCTTTAAAGAGGACATCCAGAAAGCCCAGGTGTCCGGCCAGGGCGA
TAGCCTGCACGAGCACATTGCCAATCTGGCCGGCAGCCCCGCCATTAAGAAGGGCATCCTGCAGACAGTG
AAGGTGGTGGACGAGCTCGTGAAAGTGATGGGCCGGCACAAGCCCGAGAACATCGTGATCGAAATGGCCA
GAGAGAACCAGACCACCCAGAAGGGACAGAAGAACAGCCGCGAGAGAATGAAGCGGATCGAAGAGGGCAT
CAAAGAGCTGGGCAGCCAGATCCTGAAAGAACACCCCGTGGAAAACACCCAGCTGCAGAACGAGAAGCTG
TACCTGTACTACCTGCAGAATGGGCGGGATATGTACGTGGACCAGGAACTGGACATCAACCGGCTGTCCG
ACTACGATGTGGACCATATCGTGCCTCAGAGCTTTCTGAAGGACGACTCCATCGACAACAAGGTGCTGAC
CAGAAGCGACAAGAACCGGGGCAAGAGCGACAACGTGCCCTCCGAAGAGGTCGTGAAGAAGATGAAGAAC
TACTGGCGGCAGCTGCTGAACGCCAAGCTGATTACCCAGAGAAAGTTCGACAATCTGACCAAGGCCGAGA
GAGGCGGCCTGAGCGAACTGGATAAGGCCGGCTTCATCAAGAGACAGCTGGTGGAAACCCGGCAGATCAC
AAAGCACGTGGCACAGATCCTGGACTCCCGGATGAACACTAAGTACGACGAGAATGACAAGCTGATCCGG
GAAGTGAAAGTGATCACCCTGAAGTCCAAGCTGGTGTCCGATTTCCGGAAGGATTTCCAGTTTTACAAAG
TGCGCGAGATCAACAACTACCACCACGCCCACGACGCCTACCTGAACGCCGTCGTGGGAACCGCCCTGAT
CAAAAAGTACCCTAAGCTGGAAAGCGAGTTCGTGTACGGCGACTACAAGGTGTACGACGTGCGGAAGATG
ATCGCCAAGAGCGAGCAGGAAATCGGCAAGGCTACCGCCAAGTACTTCTTCTACAGCAACATCATGAACT
TTTTCAAGACCGAGATTACCCTGGCCAACGGCGAGATCCGGAAGCGGCCTCTGATCGAGACAAACGGCGA
AACCGGGGAGATCGTGTGGGATAAGGGCCGGGATTTTGCCACCGTGCGGAAAGTGCTGAGCATGCCCCAA
GTGAATATCGTGAAAAAGACCGAGGTGCAGACAGGCGGCTTCAGCAAAGAGTCTATCCTGCCCAAGAGGA
ACAGCGATAAGCTGATCGCCAGAAAGAAGGACTGGGACCCTAAGAAGTACGGCGGCTTCGACAGCCCCAC
CGTGGCCTATTCTGTGCTGGTGGTGGCCAAAGTGGAAAAGGGCAAGTCCAAGAAACTGAAGAGTGTGAAA
GAGCTGCTGGGGATCACCATCATGGAAAGAAGCAGCTTCGAGAAGAATCCCATCGACTTTCTGGAAGCCA
AGGGCTACAAAGAAGTGAAAAAGGACCTGATCATCAAGCTGCCTAAGTACTCCCTGTTCGAGCTGGAAAA
CGGCCGGAAGAGAATGCTGGCCTCTGCCGGCGAACTGCAGAAGGGAAACGAACTGGCCCTGCCCTCCAAA
TATGTGAACTTCCTGTACCTGGCCAGCCACTATGAGAAGCTGAAGGGCTCCCCCGAGGATAATGAGCAGA
AACAGCTGTTTGTGGAACAGCACAAGCACTACCTGGACGAGATCATCGAGCAGATCAGCGAGTTCTCCAA
GAGAGTGATCCTGGCCGACGCTAATCTGGACAAAGTGCTGTCCGCCTACAACAAGCACCGGGATAAGCCC
ATCAGAGAGCAGGCCGAGAATATCATCCACCTGTTTACCCTGACCAATCTGGGAGCCCCTGCCGCCTTCA
AGTACTTTGACACCACCATCGACCGGAAGAGGTACACCAGCACCAAAGAGGTGCTGGACGCCACCCTGAT
CCACCAGAGCATCACCGGCCTGTACGAGACACGGATCGACCTGTCTCAGCTGGGAGGCGACAAAAGGCCG
GCGGCCACGAAAAAGGCCGGCCAGGCAAAAAAGAAAAAGTAAGAATTCCTAGAGCTCGCTGATCAGCCTC
GACTGTGCCTTCTAGTTGCCAGCCATCTGTTGTTTGCCCCTCCCCCGTGCCTTCCTTGACCCTGGAAGGT
GCCACTCCCACTGTCCTTTCCTAATAAAATGAGGAAATTGCATCGCATTGTCTGAGTAGGTGTCATTCTA
TTCTGGGGGGTGGGGTGGGGCAGGACAGCAAGGGGGAGGATTGGGAAGAGAATAGCAGGCATGCTGGGGA
GCGGCCGCAGGAACCCCTAGTGATGGAGTTGGCCACTCCCTCTCTGCGCGCTCGCTCGCTCACTGAGGCC
GGGCGACCAAAGGTCGCCCGACGCCCGGGCTTTGCCCGGGCGGCCTCAGTGAGCGAGCGAGCGCGCAGCT
GCCTGCAGGGGCGCCTGATGCGGTATTTTCTCCTTACGCATCTGTGCGGTATTTCACACCGCATA
[95 nt withheld, positions 5946-6040]
T
[46 nt withheld, positions 6042-6087]
C
[141 nt withheld, positions 6089-6229]
CCTTTGACGTTGGAGTCCACGTTCTTT
[37 nt withheld, positions 6257-6293]
ACTCTATCTCGGGCTATTCTTTTGATTTATAAGGGATTTTGCCGATTTCGGTCTATTGGTTAAAAAATGA
GCTGATTTAACAAAAATTTAACGCGAATTTTAACAAAATATTAACGTTTACAATTTTATGGTGCACTCTC
AGTACAATCTGCTCTGATGCCGCATAGTTAAGCCAGCCCCGACACCCGCCAACACCCGCTGACGCGCCCT
GACGGGCTTGTCTGCTCCCGGCATCCGCTTACAGACAAGCTGTGACCGTCTCCGGGAGCTGCATGTGTCA
GAGGTTTTCACCGTCATCACCGAAACGCGCGAGACGAAAGGGCCTCGTGATACGCCTATTTTTATAGGTT
AATGTCATGATAATAATGGTTTCTTAGACGTCAGGTGGCACTTTTCGGGGAAATGTGCGCGGAACCCCTA
TTTGTTTATTTTTCTAAATACATTCAAATATGTATCCGCTCATGAGACAATAACCCTGATAAATGCTTCA
ATAATATTGAAAAAGGAAGAGTATGAGTATTCAACATTTCCGTGTCGCCCTTATTCCCTTTTTTGCGGCA
TTTTGCCTTCCTGTTTTTGCTCACCCAGAAACGCTGGTGAAAGTAAAAGATGCTGAAGATCAGTTGGGTG
CACGAGTGGGTTACATCGAACTGGATCTCAACAGCGGTAAGATCCTTGAGAGTTTTCGCCCCGAAGAACG
TTTTCCAATGATGAGCACTTTTAAAGTTCTGCTATGTGGCGCGGTATTATCCCGTATTGACGCCGGGCAA
GAGCAACTCGGTCGCCGCATACACTATTCTCAGAATGACTTGGTTGAGTACTCACCAGTCACAGAAAAGC
ATCTTACGGATGGCATGACAGTAAGAGAATTATGCAGTGCTGCCATAACCATGAGTGATAACACTGCGGC
CAACTTACTTCTGACAACGATCGGAGGACCGAAGGAGCTAACCGCTTTTTTGCACAACATGGGGGATCAT
GTAACTCGCCTTGATCGTTGGGAACCGGAGCTGAATGAAGCCATACCAAACGACGAGCGTGACACCACGA
TGCCTGTAGCAATGGCAACAACGTTGCGCAAACTATTAACTGGCGAACTACTTACTCTAGCTTCCCGGCA
ACAATTAATAGACTGGATGGAGGCGGATAAAGTTGCAGGACCACTTCTGCGCTCGGCCCTTCCGGCTGGC
TGGTTTATTGCTGATAAATCTGGAGCCGGTGAGCGTGGAAGCCGCGGTATCATTGCAGCACTGGGGCCAG
ATGGTAAGCCCTCCCGTATCGTAGTTATCTACACGACGGGGAGTCAGGCAACTATGGATGAACGAAATAG
ACAGATCGCTGAGATAGGTGCCTCACTGATTAAGCATTGGTAACTGTCAGACCAAGTTTACTCATATATA
CTTTAGATTGATTTAAAACTTCATTTTTAATTTAAAAGGATCTAGGTGAAGATCCTTTTTGATAATCTCA
TGACCAAAATCCCTTAACGTGAGTTTTCGTTCCACTGAGCGTCAGACCCCGTAGAAAAGATCAAAGGATC
TTCTTGAGATCCTTTTTTTCTGCGCGTAATCTGCTGCTTGCAAACAAAAAAACCACCGCTACCAGCGGTG
GTTTGTTTGCCGGATCAAGAGCTACCAACTCTTTTTCCGAAGGTAACTGGCTTCAGCAGAGCGCAGATAC
CAAATACTGTTCTTCTAGTGTAGCCGTAGTTAGGCCACCACTTCAAGAACTCTGTAGCACCGCCTACATA
CCTCGCTCTGCTAATCCTGTTACCAGTGGCTGCTGCCAGTGGCGATAAGTCGTGTCTTACCGGGTTGGAC
TCAAGACGATAGTTACCGGATAAGGCGCAGCGGTCGGGCTGAACGGGGGGTTCGTGCACACAGCCCAGCT
TGGAGCGAACGACCTACACCGAACTGAGATACCTACAGCGTGAGCTATGAGAAAGCGCCACGCTTCCCGA
AGGGAGAAAGGCGGACAGGTATCCGGTAAGCGGCAGGGTCGGAACAGGAGAGCGCACGAGGGAGCTTCCA
GGGGGAAACGCCTGGTATCTTTATAGTCCTGTCGGGTTTCGCCACCTCTGACTTGAGCGTCGATTTTTGT
GATGCTCGTCAGGGGGGCGGAGCCTATGGAAAAACGCCAGCAACGCGGCCTTTTTACGGTTCCTGGCCTT
TTGCTGGCCTTTTGCTCACATGT
Features (pLannotate 1.2.2; 18 found; start..end, strand, type, name):
      1..241     +  promoter       U6 promoter: RNA polymerase III promoter for human U6 snRNA
    270..345     +  misc_RNA       gRNA scaffold: guide RNA scaffold for the Streptococcus pyogenes CRISPR/Cas9 system
    352..395     +  misc_RNA       gRNA scaffold (fragment): guide RNA scaffold for the Streptococcus pyogenes CRISPR/Cas9 system
    442..727     +  enhancer       CMV enhancer: human cytomegalovirus immediate early enhancer; contains an 18-bp deletion relative to the standard CMV enhancer
    729..985     +  promoter       chicken β-actin promoter: contains a 21-bp deletion relative to the standard chicken β-actin promoter
    986..1213    +  intron         hybrid intron: hybrid between chicken β-actin (CBA) and minute virus of mice (MMV) introns (Gray et al., 2011)
   1351..2952    +  CDS            Cas9(N): N-terminal portion of Streptococcus pyogenes Cas9 (Zetsche et al., 2015)
   2953..5451    +  CDS            Cas9(C): C-terminal portion of Streptococcus pyogenes Cas9 (Zetsche et al., 2015)
   5452..5499    +  CDS            nucleoplasmin NLS: bipartite nuclear localization signal from nucleoplasmin
   5533..5644    +  polyA_signal   bGH poly(A) signal: bovine growth hormone polyadenylation signal
   5749..5889    +  repeat_region  AAV2 ITR: inverted terminal repeat of adeno-associated virus serotype 2 inverted
   5894..5945    -  misc_feature   bom (fragment): basis of mobility region from pBR322
   5964..6419    +  rep_origin     f1 ori (sequence partly withheld): f1 bacteriophage origin of replication; arrow indicates direction of (+) strand synthesis
   6420..6469    -  misc_feature   bom (fragment): basis of mobility region from pBR322
   6571..6606    -  CDS            rop (fragment): Rop protein, which maintains plasmids at low copy number; rop
   6701..6805    +  promoter       AmpR promoter: bla
   6806..7666    +  CDS            AmpR: β-lactamase; bla; confers resistance to ampicillin, carbenicillin, and related antibiotics
   7837..8425    +  rep_origin     ori: high-copy-number ColE1/pMB1/pBR322/pUC origin of replication
