[The description below was written by a language model from this plasmid's Addgene catalogue record and pLannotate feature annotations shown in this document.]
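Description:
pX330_rActb sgRNA / hSpCas9 is an all-in-one CRISPR/Cas9 plasmid for mammalian expression, built on the pX330 backbone (total size about 8.5 kb). It is maintained in E. coli as a high-copy plasmid through a ColE1/pUC-type origin and selected with ampicillin via the β-lactamase gene. An f1 phage origin is also present, along with small annotated remnants of pBR322 bom and rop sequences that are backbone leftovers. A single AAV2 inverted terminal repeat lies downstream of the Cas9 cassette. With only one ITR annotated, the plasmid is a transfection vector rather than a packageable AAV genome.

Two expression units provide both components needed for genome cleavage. A human U6 RNA polymerase III promoter drives a single guide RNA consisting of a short spacer, unannotated in the gap between the promoter and the scaffold, fused to the Streptococcus pyogenes gRNA scaffold. According to the record, this guide targets intron 1 of the rat Actb (β-actin) gene. Downstream, a CAG-type promoter made up of the CMV enhancer, the chicken β-actin promoter and a hybrid intron drives humanized SpCas9. The feature table annotates Cas9 as contiguous N- and C-terminal portions that together form one continuous coding region, followed by a C-terminal nucleoplasmin nuclear localization signal and a bovine growth hormone polyadenylation signal.

The associated publication title describes CRISPR-based designer exon insertion for labeling endogenous proteins. This suggests the plasmid supplies the intronic cut at rat Actb for that approach, presumably alongside a separate donor construct, which this record does not describe.
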