Addgene plasmid #172833: pX330_rActb sgRNA / hSpCas9
Purpose: Mammalian expression of a sgRNA targeting the intron 1of rat Actb (Zhong et al, eLife 2021) under the U6 promotor and hSpCas9 under the CAG promotor. This construct is based on pX330.
Depositing lab: Haining Zhong. Depositing organization: Oregon Health & Science University. Publication: High-fidelity, efficient, and reversible labeling of endogenous proteins using CRISPR-based designer exon insertion. Zhong H, Ceballos CC, Massengill CI, Muniak MA, Ma L, Qin M, Petrie SK, Mao T. Elife. 2021 Jun 8;10. pii: 64911. doi: 10.7554/eLife.64911. PubMed 34100715.
Backbone
  Vector backbone: pX330
  Backbone size w/o insert (bp): 8484
  Total vector size (bp): 8486
  Vector type: Mammalian Expression, CRISPR
Growth in bacteria
  Bacterial resistance: Ampicillin, 100 μg/mL
  Growth temperature: 37°C
  Growth strain: DH5alpha
  Copy number: High Copy
Gene/Insert
  Gene/Insert name: sgRNA targeting intron 1 of rActb under the U6 promotor and hSpCas9 under the CAG promotor
Terms and licenses: Academic/Nonprofit Terms; Industry Terms: Not Available to Industry
How to cite: pX330_rActb sgRNA / hSpCas9 was a gift from Haining Zhong (Addgene plasmid # 172833 ; http://n2t.net/addgene:172833 ; RRID:Addgene_172833)
